>Addgene plasmid #220601 | pAAV-CAG-FLEX-ArgiNLS-EGFP | addgene full sequence | sequence record 441121 | Addgene NGS Result
AGCGCCCAATACGCAAACCGCCTCTCCCCGCGCGTTGGCCGATTCATTAATGCAGCTGCGCGCTCGCTCG
CTCACTGAGGCCGCCCGGGCAARRSCMRSKCGKCSGSCGMMCTTTGGTCGCCCGGCCTCAGTGAGCGAGC
GAGCGCGCAGAGAGGGAGTGGCCAACTCCATCACTAGGGGTTCCTTGTAGTTAATGATTAACCCGCCATG
CTACTTATCTACGTAGCCATGCTCTAGGAAGATCCTTATCGATTTTACCACATTTGTAGAGGTTTTACTT
GCTTTAAAAAACCTCCCACATCTCCCCCTGAACCTGAAACATAAAATGAATGCAATTGTTGTTGTTAACT
TGTTTATTGCAGCTTATAATGGTTACAAATAAAGCAATAGCATCACAAATTTCACAAATAAAGCATTTTT
TTCACTGCATTCTAGTTGTGGTTTGTCCAAACTCATCAATGTATCTTATCATGTCTGCTCGAAGCGGCCG
CCCGGGTCGACGGTATCGATGCGGGGAGGCGGCCCAAAGGGAGATCCGACTCGTCTGAGGGCGAAGGCGA
AGACGCGGAAGAGGCCGCAGAGCCGGCAGCAGGCCGCGGGAAGGAAGGTCCGCTGGATTGAGGGCCGAAG
GGACGTAGCAGAAGGACGTCCCGCGCAGAATCCAGGTGGCAACACAGGCGAGCAGCCAAGGAAAGGACGA
TGATTTCCCCGACAACACCACGGAATTGTCAGTGCCCAACAGCCGAGCCCCTGTCCAGCAGCGGGCAAGG
CAGGCGGCGATGAGTTCCGCCGTGGCAATAGGGAGGGGGAAAGCGAAAGTCCCGGAAAGGAGCTGACAGG
TGGTGGCAATGCCCCAACCAGTGGGGGTTGCGTCAGCAAACACAGTGCACACCACGCCACGTTGCCTGAC
AACGGGCCACAACTCCTCATAAAGAGACAGCAACCAGGATTTATACAAGGAGGAGAAAATGAAAGCCATA
CGGGAAGCAATAGCATGATACAAAGGCATTAAAGCAGCGTATCCACATAGCGTAAAAGGAGCAACATAGT
TAAGAATACCAGTCAATCTTTCACAAATTTTGTAATCCAGAGGTTGATTATCGATAAGCTTGATATCGAA
TTCGAACCTCTTCGAGGGACATAACTTCGTATAATGTATGCTATACGAAGTTATGGGTCGATGGTGAGAT
CTGGACTAGAGGGTCGATGGTGATGCTTGGATCAAAATAGGAAGAATCCCAATGATAACTTCGTATAAAG
TATCCTATACGAAGTTATACTAGAATTCGGTACCGCCACCATGAAAAGGGTGGCTCCCCAGAAGCAGATG
AGCATAGCAAAGAAAAAGAAGGTGAGAAGGCGGCGGCGCCGTCGAGTGAGCAAGGGCGAGGAGCTGTTCA
CCGGGGTGGTGCCCATCCTGGTCGAGCTGGACGGCGACGTAAACGGCCACAAGTTCAGCGTGTCCGGCGA
GGGCGAGGGCGATGCCACCTACGGCAAGCTGACCCTGAAGTTCATCTGCACCACCGGCAAGCTGCCCGTG
CCCTGGCCCACCCTCGTGACCACCCTGACCTACGGCGTGCAGTGCTTCAGCCGCTACCCCGACCACATGA
AGCAGCACGACTTCTTCAAGTCCGCCATGCCCGAAGGCTACGTCCAGGAGCGCACCATCTTCTTCAAGGA
CGACGGCAACTACAAGACCCGCGCCGAGGTGAAGTTCGAGGGCGACACCCTGGTGAACCGCATCGAGCTG
AAGGGCATCGACTTCAAGGAGGACGGCAACATCCTGGGGCACAAGCTGGAGTACAACTACAACAGCCACA
ACGTCTATATCATGGCCGACAAGCAGAAGAACGGCATCAAGGTGAACTTCAAGATCCGCCACAACATCGA
GGACGGCAGCGTGCAGCTCGCCGACCACTACCAGCAGAACACCCCCATCGGCGACGGCCCCGTGCTGCTG
CCCGACAACCACTACCTGAGCACCCAGTCCGCCCTGAGCAAAGACCCCAACGAGAAGCGCGATCACATGG
TCCTGCTGGAGTTCGTGACCGCCGCCGGGATCACTCTCGGCATGGACGAGCTGTACAAGTAAGATATCCT
CGAGGGGGGATCCCTAGTATAACTTCGTATAGCATACATTATACGAAGTTATGGGTCGATGGTGATGCTT
GGCAATTCGGGTCGATGGTGAAGCATTGGTCTTCCTATTTTGATATAACTTCGTATAGGATACTTTATAC
GAAGTTATGGGGATCCAATTCTTTGCCAAAATGATGAGACAGCACAATAACCAGCACGTTGCCCAGGAGC
TGTAGGAAAAAGAAGAAGGCATGAACATGGTTAGCAGAGGCTCTAGAGCCGCCGGTCACACGCCAGAAGC
CGAACCCCGCCCTGCCCCGTCCCCCCCGAAGGCAGCCGTCCCCCCGCGGACAGCCCCGAGCCGCTCCCCC
CGCACAAAGGGCCCTCCCGGAGCCCCTCAAGGCTTTCACGCAGCCACAGAAAAGAAACAAGCCGTCATTA
AACCAAGCGCTAATTACAGCCCGGAGGAGAAGGGCCGTCCCGCCCGCTCACCTGTGGGAGTAACGCGGTC
AGTCAGAGCCGGGGCGGGCGGCGCGAGGCGGCGGCGGAGCGGGGCACGGGGCGAAGGCAGCGCGCAGCGA
CTCCCGCCCGCCGCGCGCTTCGCTTTTTATAGGGCCGCCGCCGCCGCCGCCTCGCCATAAAAGGAAACTT
TCGGAGCGCGCCGCTCTGATTGGCTGCCGCCGCACCTCTCCGCCTCGCCCCGCCCCGCCCCTCGCCCCGC
CCCGCCCCGCCTGGCGCGCGCCCCCCCCCCCCCCCCGCCCCCATCGCTGCACAAAATAATTAAAAAATAA
ATAAATACAAAATTGGGGGTGGGGAGGGGGGGGAGATGGGGAGAGTGAAGCAGAACGTGGGGCTCACCTC
GACCATGGTAATAGCGATGACTAATACGTAGATGTACTGCCAAGTAGGAAAGTCCCATAAGGTCATGTAC
TGGGCATAATGCCAGGCGGGCCATTTACCGTCATTGACGTCAATAGGGGGCGTACTTGGCATATGATACA
CTTGATGTACTGCCAAGTGGGCAGTTTACCGTAAATACTCCACCCATTGACGTCAATGGAAAGTCCCTAT
TGGCGTTACTATGGGAACATACGTCATTATTGACGTCAATGGTACTCTTCCTAGAGCATGGCTACGTAGA
TAAGTAGCATGGCGGGTTAATCATTAACTACAAGGAACCCCTAGTGATGGAGTTGGCCACTCCCTCTCTG
CGCGCTCGCTCGCTCACTGAGGCCGGGCGACCAAAGGTCGCCCGACGCCCGGGCTTTGCCCGGGCGGCCT
CAGTGAGCGAGCGAGCGCGCAGCTGGCGTAATAGCGAAGAGGCCCGCACCGATCGCCCTTCCCAACAGTT
GCGCAGCCTGAATGGCGAATGGG
[124 nt withheld, positions 3454-3577]
C
[91 nt withheld, positions 3579-3669]
A
[49 nt withheld, positions 3671-3719]
CCTTTGACGTTGGAGTCCACGTTCTTT
[37 nt withheld, positions 3747-3783]
ACCCTATCTCGGTCTATTCTTTTGATTTATAAGGGATTTTGCCGATTTCGGCCTATTGGTTAAAAAATGA
GCTGATTTAACAAAAATTTAACGCGAATTTTAACAAAATATTAACGCTTACAATTTAGGTGGCACTTTTC
GGGGAAATGTGCGCGGAACCCCTATTTGTTTATTTTTCTAAATACATTCAAATATGTATCCGCTCATGAG
ACAATAACCCTGATAAATGCTTCAATAATATTGAAAAAGGAAGAGTATGAGTATTCAACATTTCCGTGTC
GCCCTTATTCCCTTTTTTGCGGCATTTTGCCTTCCTGTTTTTGCTCACCCAGAAACGCTGGTGAAAGTAA
AAGATGCTGAAGATCAGTTGGGTGCACGAGTGGGTTACATCGAACTGGATCTCAACAGCGGTAAGATCCT
TGAGAGTTTTCGCCCCGAAGAACGTTTTCCAATGATGAGCACTTTTAAAGTTCTGCTATGTGGCGCGGTA
TTATCCCGTATTGACGCCGGGCAAGAGCAACTCGGTCGCCGCATACACTATTCTCAGAATGACTTGGTTG
AGTACTCACCAGTCACAGAAAAGCATCTTACGGATGGCATGACAGTAAGAGAATTATGCAGTGCTGCCAT
AACCATGAGTGATAACACTGCGGCCAACTTACTTCTGACAACGATCGGAGGACCGAAGGAGCTAACCGCT
TTTTTGCACAACATGGGGGATCATGTAACTCGCCTTGATCGTTGGGAACCGGAGCTGAATGAAGCCATAC
CAAACGACGAGCGTGACACCACGATGCCTGTAGCAATGGCAACAACGTTGCGCAAACTATTAACTGGCGA
ACTACTTACTCTAGCTTCCCGGCAACAATTAATAGACTGGATGGAGGCGGATAAAGTTGCAGGACCACTT
CTGCGCTCGGCCCTTCCGGCTGGCTGGTTTATTGCTGATAAATCTGGAGCCGGTGAGCGTGGGTCTCGCG
GTATCATTGCAGCACTGGGGCCAGATGGTAAGCCCTCCCGTATCGTAGTTATCTACACGACGGGGAGTCA
GGCAACTATGGATGAACGAAATAGACAGATCGCTGAGATAGGTGCCTCACTGATTAAGCATTGGTAACTG
TCAGACCAAGTTTACTCATATATACTTTAGATTGATTTAAAACTTCATTTTTAATTTAAAAGGATCTAGG
TGAAGATCCTTTTTGATAATCTCATGACCAAAATCCCTTAACGTGAGTTTTCGTTCCACTGAGCGTCAGA
CCCCGTAGAAAAGATCAAAGGATCTTCTTGAGATCCTTTTTTTCTGCGCGTAATCTGCTGCTTGCAAACA
AAAAAACCACCGCTACCAGCGGTGGTTTGTTTGCCGGATCAAGAGCTACCAACTCTTTTTCCGAAGGTAA
CTGGCTTCAGCAGAGCGCAGATACCAAATACTGTTCTTCTAGTGTAGCCGTAGTTAGGCCACCACTTCAA
GAACTCTGTAGCACCGCCTACATACCTCGCTCTGCTAATCCTGTTACCAGTGGCTGCTGCCAGTGGCGAT
AAGTCGTGTCTTACCGGGTTGGACTCAAGACGATAGTTACCGGATAAGGCGCAGCGGTCGGGCTGAACGG
GGGGTTCGTGCACACAGCCCAGCTTGGAGCGAACGACCTACACCGAACTGAGATACCTACAGCGTGAGCT
ATGAGAAAGCGCCACGCTTCCCGAAGGGAGAAAGGCGGACAGGTATCCGGTAAGCGGCAGGGTCGGAACA
GGAGAGCGCACGAGGGAGCTTCCAGGGGGAAACGCCTGGTATCTTTATAGTCCTGTCGGGTTTCGCCACC
TCTGACTTGAGCGTCGATTTTTGTGATGCTCGTCAGGGGGGCGGAGCCTATGGAAAAACGCCAGCAACGC
GGCCTTTTTACGGTTCCTGGCCTTTTGCTGGCCTTTTGCTCACATGTTCTTTCCTGCGTTATCCCCTGAT
TCTGTGGATAACCGTATTACCGCCTTTGAGTGAGCTGATACCGCTCGCCGCAGCCGAACGACCGAGCGCA
GCGAGTCAGTGAGCGAGGAAGCGGAAG
Features (pLannotate 1.2.2; 23 found; start..end, strand, type, name):
      2..58      +  CDS            lacI (fragment): lac repressor; lacI; The lac repressor binds to the lac operator to inhibit transcription in E. coli. This inhibition can be relieved by adding lactose or isopropyl-β-D-thiogalactopyranoside (IPTG).
     56..83      +  repeat_region  AAV2 ITR (fragment): inverted terminal repeat of adeno-associated virus serotype 2 inverted
    123..150     +  repeat_region  AAV2 ITR (fragment): inverted terminal repeat of adeno-associated virus serotype 2 inverted
    256..324     +  CDS            large T antigen (fragment): large T antigen from SV40 (simian virus 40)
    347..468     +  polyA_signal   SV40 poly(A) signal: SV40 polyadenylation signal
    511..1099    -  misc_feature   WPRE: woodchuck hepatitis virus posttranscriptional regulatory element
   1099..1123    -  misc_feature   MCS (fragment): pBluescript multiple cloning site
   1141..1174    -  protein_bind   loxP: Cre-mediated recombination occurs in the 8-bp core sequence (GCATACAT). Cre recombinase
   1245..1278    -  protein_bind   lox2272: Cre-mediated recombination occurs in the 8-bp core sequence (GGATACTT). lox2272 sites are compatible with each other, but incompatible with loxP or loxN sites (Lee and Saito, 1988). Cre recombinase
   1376..2092    +  CDS            EGFP: the original enhanced GFP (Yang et al., 1996) mammalian codon-optimized
   2119..2152    +  protein_bind   loxP: Cre-mediated recombination occurs in the 8-bp core sequence (GCATACAT). Cre recombinase
   2215..2248    +  protein_bind   lox2272: Cre-mediated recombination occurs in the 8-bp core sequence (GGATACTT). lox2272 sites are compatible with each other, but incompatible with loxP or loxN sites (Lee and Saito, 1988). Cre recombinase
   2247..2312    -  CDS            HBB (fragment): HBB_LEPEU - Experimental evidence at protein level: Swiss-Prot protein existence level 1. Involved in oxygen transport from the lung to the various peripheral tissues. From Lepus europaeus (European hare).
   2310..2440    -  intron         chimeric intron (fragment): chimera between introns from chicken β-actin and rabbit β-globin
   2529..2664    -  intron         hybrid intron (fragment): hybrid between chicken β-actin (CBA) and minute virus of mice (MMV) introns (Gray et al., 2011)
   2665..2942    -  promoter       chicken β-actin promoter: No description available
   2944..3192    -  enhancer       CMV enhancer (fragment): human cytomegalovirus immediate early enhancer
   3253..3385    +  repeat_region  AAV2 ITR (fragment): inverted terminal repeat of adeno-associated virus serotype 2 inverted
   3380..3449    +  CDS            lacZα (fragment): LacZα fragment of β-galactosidase; lacZ fragment
   3454..3882    +  rep_origin     f1 ori (sequence partly withheld): f1 bacteriophage origin of replication; arrow indicates direction of (+) strand synthesis
   3935..4039    +  promoter       AmpR promoter: bla
   4040..4900    +  CDS            AmpR: β-lactamase; bla; confers resistance to ampicillin, carbenicillin, and related antibiotics
   5071..5659    +  rep_origin     ori: high-copy-number ColE1/pMB1/pBR322/pUC origin of replication
