[The description below was written by a language model from this plasmid's Addgene catalogue record and pLannotate feature annotations shown in this document.]
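Description:
pAAV-CAG-FLEX-ArgiNLS-EGFP is an adeno-associated virus transfer plasmid built on an AAV-FLEX backbone for Cre-dependent expression of a nuclear-targeted EGFP in mammalian cells. It is propagated in E. coli as a high-copy plasmid through a ColE1/pUC-type origin with ampicillin selection (AmpR), and it also carries an f1 phage origin. The expression cassette lies between AAV2 inverted terminal repeats, the cis elements needed for replication and packaging of the genome into AAV particles. The annotation detects these only as fragments, which is common for ITRs in assembled sequencing data.

Expression is driven by the CAG promoter, seen in the feature table as a CMV enhancer, chicken β-actin promoter and chimeric/hybrid intron segments. These elements, along with the WPRE, are annotated on the minus strand, whereas the EGFP coding sequence is on the plus strand. The reporter therefore sits inverted relative to its promoter. It is flanked on each side by a loxP and a lox2272 site in opposing orientations, the standard FLEX (double-floxed inverted) arrangement. Cre recombination between the compatible pairs flips the insert into the sense orientation and then excises one site of each pair, locking it in place so that only Cre-expressing cells produce the protein. The WPRE enhances transcript stability and expression, and an SV40 polyadenylation signal is annotated beyond it.

The insert is EGFP fused at its N terminus to ArgiNLS, an arginine-rich nuclear localization signal; the tag itself is not separately annotated. The record describes the product as a single-cell discriminating version of EGFP, intended to streamline image segmentation of individual cells in Cre-defined populations.
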