Addgene plasmid #220601: pAAV-CAG-FLEX-ArgiNLS-EGFP
Purpose: Cre-dependent expression of a single-cell discriminating version of EGFP fluorescent protein
Depositing lab: Sam Golden. Depositing organization: University of Washington. Publication: An arginine-rich nuclear localization signal (ArgiNLS) strategy for streamlined image segmentation of single cells. Szelenyi ER, Navarrete JS, Murry AD, Zhang Y, Girven KS, Kuo L, Cline MM, Bernstein MX, Burdyniuk M, Bowler B, Goodwin NL, Juarez B, Zweifel LS, Golden SA. Proc Natl Acad Sci U S A. 2024 Aug 6;121(32):e2320250121. doi: 10.1073/pnas.2320250121. Epub 2024 Jul 29. PubMed 39074275.
Backbone
  Vector backbone: AAV-FLEX
  Backbone manufacturer: Scott Sternson
  Vector type: Mammalian Expression, AAV, Cre/Lox
Growth in bacteria
  Bacterial resistance: Ampicillin, 100 μg/mL
  Growth temperature: 37°C
  Growth strain: NEB Stable
  Copy number: High Copy
Gene/Insert
  Gene/Insert name: EGFP
  Species: Other
  Promoter: CAG
  Tag / fusion protein: ArgiNLS (N terminal on insert)
  Cloning method: Restriction Enzyme; 5′ cloning site KpnI (not destroyed); 3′ cloning site XhoI (not destroyed)
Terms and licenses: Academic/Nonprofit Terms; Industry Terms: Not Available to Industry
Depositor comments: The ArgiNLS system was conceptualized and developed by Eric Szelenyi. Please visit https://pubmed.ncbi.nlm.nih.gov/38045271/ for bioRxiv preprint.
How to cite: pAAV-CAG-FLEX-ArgiNLS-EGFP was a gift from Sam Golden (Addgene plasmid # 220601 ; http://n2t.net/addgene:220601 ; RRID:Addgene_220601)
